Addgene plasmid #175918: pDL141
Purpose: pENTRY for Gateway LR reaction
Depositing lab: Nemo Peeters. Depositing organization: CNRS UMR 2594, INRA UMR 0441, Laboratoire des Interactions Plantes Micro-organismes (LIPM). Publication: An NLR integrated domain toolkit to identify plant pathogen effector targets. Landry D, Mila I, Sabbagh CRR, Zaffuto M, Pouzet C, Tremousaygue D, Dabos P, Deslandes L, Peeters N. Plant J. 2023 Sep;115(5):1443-1457. doi: 10.1111/tpj.16331. Epub 2023 Jul 24. PubMed 37248633.
Backbone
  Vector backbone: pDONOR207
  Vector type: pENTRY clone
Growth in bacteria
  Bacterial resistance: Gentamicin, 10 μg/mL
  Growth temperature: 37°C
  Growth strain: DH5alpha
  Copy number: High Copy
Gene/Insert
  Gene/Insert name: ID#52
  Species: Malus domestica
  Cloning method: Gateway Cloning
  Sequencing primers: 5′ n/a
Terms and licenses: Academic/Nonprofit Terms; Industry Terms: Not Available to Industry
Depositor comments: Please visit https://www.biorxiv.org/content/10.1101/2021.08.23.457316v2 for bioRxiv preprint.
How to cite: pDL141 was a gift from Nemo Peeters (Addgene plasmid # 175918 ; http://n2t.net/addgene:175918 ; RRID:Addgene_175918)
