[The description below was written by a language model from this plasmid's Addgene catalogue record and pLannotate feature annotations shown in this document.]
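Description:
pDL141 is a Gateway entry clone built on the pDONR207-type donor backbone (recorded as "pDONOR207") and carrying an insert designated ID#52 from apple (Malus domestica). The sequenced plasmid is about 4.9 kb. It is maintained in E. coli as a high-copy plasmid through a ColE1/pUC-type origin of replication. Selection is with gentamicin, conferred by the aacC1 gentamicin acetyltransferase gene driven by the class 1 integron Pc promoter. The annotation also picks up two fragments of the aph(3')-Ia kanamycin resistance gene on either side of the gentamicin cassette. These appear to be remnants of an interrupted marker, and kanamycin is not listed as a selection for this plasmid. The rrnB T1 and T2 transcription terminators lie just upstream of the cloning region, where they help insulate the insert from read-through transcription originating in the backbone.

The payload sits between attL1 and attL2, leaving roughly 1.5 kb between the two sites. The feature table does not annotate anything in this interval, so the record gives no detail on the insert beyond its name and species. The associated publication concerns a toolkit of NLR integrated domains for identifying plant pathogen effector targets, which suggests that "ID" stands for integrated domain, although the record does not say so explicitly. No promoter, tag or reporter is annotated, consistent with an entry clone that is not itself an expression vector. Its stated purpose is to act as the donor in a Gateway LR reaction, in which LR Clonase recombines the attL sites with the attR sites of a destination vector to transfer ID#52 directionally into whatever expression context is required.
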