Features (pLannotate 1.2.2; 10 found; start..end, strand, type, name):
     28..127     +  protein_bind   attL1: mutant version of attL; recombination site for the Gateway® LR reaction LR Clonase™
   1661..1760    -  protein_bind   attL2: mutant version of attL; recombination site for the Gateway® LR reaction LR Clonase™
   1883..2509    +  CDS            KanR (fragment): aminoglycoside phosphotransferase; aph(3')-Ia; confers resistance to kanamycin in bacteria or G418 (Geneticin®) in eukaryotes
   2543..3076    -  CDS            GmR: gentamycin acetyltransferase; aacC1; confers resistance to gentamycin
   3265..3293    -  promoter       Pc promoter: intI1 (promoter lies within the coding sequence); class 1 integron promoter
   3271..3618    -  CDS            YPR2_ECOLX (fragment): Protein predicted: Swiss-Prot protein existence level 4. From Escherichia coli.
   3623..3807    +  CDS            KanR (fragment): aminoglycoside phosphotransferase; aph(3')-Ia; confers resistance to kanamycin in bacteria or G418 (Geneticin®) in eukaryotes
   3950..4538    +  rep_origin     ori: high-copy-number ColE1/pMB1/pBR322/pUC origin of replication
   4673..4700    -  terminator     rrnB T2 terminator: transcription terminator T2 from the E. coli rrnB gene
   4832..4875    +  terminator     rrnB T1 terminator: Escherichia coli rrnB; transcription terminator T1 from the E. coli rrnB gene
>Addgene plasmid #175918 | pDL141 | addgene full sequence | sequence record 375421 | Addgene NGS Result
GTTAACGCTAGCATGGATCTCGGGCCCCAAATAATGATTTTATTTTGACTGATAGTGACCTGTTCGTTGC
AACAAATTGATGAGCAATGCTTTTTTATAATGCCAACTTTGTACAAAAAAGCAGGCTTCGAAGGAGATAG
AACCATGGGAATTTTTCTCTCTGGAAATGATATTCCTCACCGGTTAGCCTACGTCGCGAGAGAGGATGAA
ATTGTCCAATTTGTAGTGCCGCAAAGTAATGATTATATAAGAGGGTTGGCTTTGGGCATCGTTTATTCTT
CGAAAAACGACGATTCTACTGGGTTTCTATCCATTGATGTTGTTAATCTTGCCCAGCGAACTAGATTTCG
CATCTGGGCAATGAAGGCCACCGTAACTGCTTCCCATGAAGATCATCTTTGGTTGGGAAATATTTCAAAC
AAGAAGCTCAATCTGAAAGGCGGCGACATGGTTCTTGTAGGAGCAAAATTTTATGGAGATAAAAGAATTG
AGGTGAACAAAACAGGAGTAGATATTGTAAAGTGGGATTTGTCTGATAGTGGTACTAATTGGGACACCTA
TGTGACTAAGCCATATAAGTCTATTGAAGACGGTGCTAGGTCAAGAGTGTCTGATGTAGGCACTGATGCC
GATACACTATTGAGCTATTGCCACGTTTTCCTCTGCTACAAGACCCCAGAGGCCTGGCCATGGCGCAACA
AAGGCCCTGAGTTCGATCCACTCACTAGGTTCTTCGCATCTGCTCTCAAAGCTCGCAAGAACGACATCAC
CGTTAAGACGTTGCTATCAGTAATTGAAGGACACGAAGGAACTGAGTTTTCCGACGGGGATGTGTTGATT
TTCCCACAAATGATCAAATATAGGGGCTTGAAAGAGTCGGATGTGGATAGCTTTGTTGATGATGTCCTTG
TGAATGACAAACCATGGGCTTTCGGAGTGCAAGAGCCGTTGACTGGCCCCCGTGTATTTATATGCGCACA
TATTAGTGACAATCTTTTTTCCGCACGTTTGGTCGCAGGTATTCTCATTTATAATTTCAAACATGAGACT
AAGCTGCGAGGATTGACAGATCAGGTATTTGTTACTGCTTGCTTTCAAATTGGAGGCCGCAAGTATGCTA
GAGAACTCAGGATCTACAACCCAGATTCAGATGGAAGCATGACATGCCATTGGTATCCCTTCGTCACCTT
TTCTGCCGTGTCGCAATTGCTTGATAAGCATATTGGGAAGGGAGAGATTATAGAACGACATTGGAGGGGC
CAAATGGGAGCATCTTCTGATAAAGCTGAAGAAATTAATGACCGGGAGCTTCCAAATGGAGAAGAAAATA
AGAAAATCGAGGAGAAGCCACAAGAAAGGAATCAGATTCACCAAGAAAAGGGCAATCAGATTGAGAATAA
TGAGAACTTTTCAGGCTGTTGCCAAGGTGCTAATAGTGATGGATTTACATGTTGCGAAGAAGTAAGTTTG
GAAGAGAACGGTGGAAGTGAGGAAAAAAAGCCGAAAGAAACCAGAGGGTCGTGTGCCATAAAGGATGCCT
TACGGAAGCTGTCAAGCTTGATTGGGAACTGGAAGCAAAGCAATGTTCTCGCAGCTGCTGCTGTGGTTGG
AGCAGTGGCAATAGTGGTTGTGGCCTATAGCTTTTACAGAAGGTCACGCGACCCAGCTTTCTTGTACAAA
GTTGGCATTATAAGAAAGCATTGCTTATCAATTTGTTGCAACGAACAGGTCACTATCAGTCAAAATAAAA
TCATTATTTGCCATCCAGCTGCAGCTCTGGCCCGTGTCTCAAAATCTCTGATGTTACATTGCACAAGATA
AAAATATATCATCATGAACAATAAAACTGTCTGCTTACATAAACAGTAATACAAGGGGTGTTATGAGCCA
TATTCAACGGGAAACGTCGAGGCCGCGATTAAATTCCAACATGGATGCTGATTTATATGGGTATAAATGG
GCTCGCGATAATGTCGGGCAATCAGGTGCGACAATCTATCGCTTGTATGGGAAGCCCGATGCGCCAGAGT
TGTTTCTGAAACATGGCAAAGGTAGCGTTGCCAATGATGTTACAGATGAGATGGTCAGACTAAACTGGCT
GACGGAATTTATGCCTCTTCCGACCATCAAGCATTTTATCCGTACTCCTGATGATGCATGGTTACTCACC
ACTGCGATCCCCGGAAAAACAGCATTCCAGGTATTAGAAGAATATCCTGATTCAGGTGAAAATATTGTTG
ATGCGCTGGCAGTGTTCCTGCGCCGGTTGCATTCGATTCCTGTTTGTAATTGTCCTTTTAACAGCGATCG
CGTATTTCGTCTCGCTCAGGCGCAATCACGAATGAATAACGGTTTGGTTGATGCGAGTGATTTTGATGAC
GAGCGTAATGGCTGGCCTGTTGAACAAGTCTGGAAAGAAATGCATAAACTTTTGCCATTCTCACCGGATT
CAGTCGTCACTCATGGTGATTTCTCACTTGATAACCTTATTTTTGACGAGGGGAAATTAGGCCGGGAAGC
CGATCTCGGCTTGAACGAATTGTTAGGTGGCGGTACTTGGGTCGATATCAAAGTGCATCACTTCTTCCCG
TATGCCCAACTTTGTATAGAGAGCCACTGCGGGATCGTCACCGTAATCTGCTTGCACGTAGATCACATAA
GCACCAAGCGCGTTGGCCTCATGCTTGAGGAGATTGATGAGCGCGGTGGCAATGCCCTGCCTCCGGTGCT
CGCCGGAGACTGCGAGATCATAGATATAGATCTCACTACGCGGCTGCTCAAACTTGGGCAGAACGTAAGC
CGCGAGAGCGCCAACAACCGCTTCTTGGTCGAAGGCAGCAAGCGCGATGAATGTCTTACTACGGAGCAAG
TTCCCGAGGTAATCGGAGTCCGGCTGATGTTGGGAGTAGGTGGCTACGTCTCCGAACTCACGACCGAAAA
GATCAAGAGCAGCCCGCATGGATTTGACTTGGTCAGGGCCGAGCCTACATGTGCGAATGATGCCCATACT
TGAGCCACCTAACTTTGTTTTAGGGCGACTGCCCTGCTGCGTAACATCGTTGCTGCTGCGTAACATCGTT
GCTGCTCCATAACATCAAACATCGACCCACGGCGTAACGCGCTTGCTGCTTGGATGCCCGAGGCATAGAC
TGTACAAAAAAACAGTCATAACAAGCCATGAAAACCGCCACTGCGCCGTTACCACCGCTGCGTTCGGTCA
AGGTTCTGGACCAGTTGCGTGAGCGCATACGCTACTTGCATTACAGTTTACGAACCGAACAGGCTTATGT
CAACTGGGTTCGTGCCTTCATCCGTTTCCACGGTGTGCGTCACCCGGCAACCTTGGGCAGCAGCGAAGTC
GAGGCATTTCTGTCCTGGCTGGCGAACGAGCGCAAGGTTTCGGTCTCCACGCATCGTCAGGCATTGGCGG
CCTTGCTGTTCTTCTACGGCAAGGTGCTGTGCACGGATCTGCCCTGGCTTCAGGAGATCGGAAGACCTCG
GCCGTCGCGGCGCTTGCCGGTGGTGCTGACCCCGGATGAAGTGGTTCGCATCCTCGGTTTTCTGGAAGGC
GAGCATCGTTTGTTCGCCCAGGACTCTAGCTATAGTTCTAGTGGTTGGCTACTAATAGGTTGTATTGATG
TTGGACGAGTCGGAATCGCAGACCGATACCAGGATCTTGCCATCCTATGGAACTGCCTCGGTGAGTTTTC
TCCTTCATTACAGAAACGGCTTTTTCAAAAATATGGTATTGATAATCCTGATATGAATAAATTGCAGTTT
CATTTGATGCTCGATGAGTTTTTCTAATCAGAATTGGTTAATTGGTTGTAACACTGGCAGAGCATTACGC
TGACTTGACGGGACGGCGCAAGCTCATGACCAAAATCCCTTAACGTGAGTTTTCGTTCCACTGAGCGTCA
GACCCCGTAGAAAAGATCAAAGGATCTTCTTGAGATCCTTTTTTTCTGCGCGTAATCTGCTGCTTGCAAA
CAAAAAAACCACCGCTACCAGCGGTGGTTTGTTTGCCGGATCAAGAGCTACCAACTCTTTTTCCGAAGGT
AACTGGCTTCAGCAGAGCGCAGATACCAAATACTGTTCTTCTAGTGTAGCCGTAGTTAGGCCACCACTTC
AAGAACTCTGTAGCACCGCCTACATACCTCGCTCTGCTAATCCTGTTACCAGTGGCTGCTGCCAGTGGCG
ATAAGTCGTGTCTTACCGGGTTGGACTCAAGACGATAGTTACCGGATAAGGCGCAGCGGTCGGGCTGAAC
GGGGGGTTCGTGCACACAGCCCAGCTTGGAGCGAACGACCTACACCGAACTGAGATACCTACAGCGTGAG
CTATGAGAAAGCGCCACGCTTCCCGAAGGGAGAAAGGCGGACAGGTATCCGGTAAGCGGCAGGGTCGGAA
CAGGAGAGCGCACGAGGGAGCTTCCAGGGGGAAACGCCTGGTATCTTTATAGTCCTGTCGGGTTTCGCCA
CCTCTGACTTGAGCGTCGATTTTTGTGATGCTCGTCAGGGGGGCGGAGCCTATGGAAAAACGCCAGCAAC
GCGGCCTTTTTACGGTTCCTGGCCTTTTGCTGGCCTTTTGCTCACATGTTCTTTCCTGCGTTATCCCCTG
ATTCTGTGGATAACCGTATTACCGCTAGCCAGGAAGAGTTTGTAGAAACGCAAAAAGGCCATCCGTCAGG
ATGGCCTTCTGCTTAGTTTGATGCCTGGCAGTTTATGGCGGGCGTCCTGCCCGCCACCCTCCGGGCCGTT
GCTTCACAACGTTCAAATCCGCTCCCGGCGGATTTGTCCTACTCAGGAGAGCGTTCACCGACAAACAACA
GATAAAACGAAAGGCCCAGTCTTCCGACTGAGCCTTTCGTTTTATTTGATGCCTGGCAGTTCCCTACTCT
CGC
